>Addgene plasmid #89181 | pCW57-GFP-P2A-MCS (Neo) | addgene full sequence | sequence record 176294 | Addgene NGS Result
CTAAACGAGCTCTGCTTATATAGGCCTCCCACCGTACACGCCTACCTCGACATACGTTCTCTATCACTGA
TAGGGAGTAAACTCGACATACGTTCTCTATCACTGATAGGGATAAACTCGACATACGTTCTCTATCACTG
ATAGGGAGTAAACTCGACATACGTTCTCTATCACTGATAGGGAGTAAACTCGACATACGTTCTCTATCAC
TGATAGGGAGTAAACTCGACATCGTTCTCTATCACTGATAGGGAGTAAACTCGACATACGTTCTCTATCA
CTGATAGGGAGTAAACTCGACATATCGATTCGCGGCCAAAGTGGATCTCTGCTGTCCCTGTAATAAACCC
GAAAATTTTGAATTTTTGTAATTTGTTTTTGTAATTCTTTAGTTTGTATGTCTGTTGCTATTATGTCTAC
TATTCTTTCCCCTGCACTGTACCCCCCAATCCCCCCTTTTCTTTTAAAATTGTGGATGAATACTGCCATT
TGTCTCGAGGTCGAGAATTGTCCCCTCGGGGTTGGGAGGTGGGTCTGAAACGATAATGGTGAATATCCCT
GCCTAACTCTATTCACTATAGAAAGTACAGCAAAAACTATTCTTAAACCTACCAAGCCTCCTACTATCAT
TATGAATAATTTTATATACCACAGCCAATTTGTTATGTTAAACCAATTCCACAAACTTGCCCATTTATCT
AATTCCAATAATTCTTGTTCATTCTTTTCTTGCTGGTTTTGCGATTCTTCAATTAAGGAGTGTATTAAGC
TTGTGTAATTGTTAATTTCTCTGTCCCACTCCATCCAGGTCGTGTGATTCCAAATCTGTTCCAGAGATTT
ATTACTCCAACTAGCATTCCAAGGCACAGCAGTGGTGCAAATGAGTTTTCCAGAGCAACCCCAAATCCCC
AGGAGCTGTTGATCCTTTAGGTATCTTTCCACAGCCAGGATTCTTGCCTGGAGCTGCTTGATGCCCCAGA
CTGTGAGTTGCAACAGATGCTGTTGCGCCTCAATAGCCCTCAGCAAATTGTTCTGCTGCTGCACTATACC
AGACAATAATTGTCTGGCCTGTACCGTCAGCGTCATTGACGCTGCGCCCATAGTGCTTCCTGCTGCTCCC
AAGAACCCAAGGAACAAAGCTCCTATTCCCACTGCTCTTTTTTCTCTCTGCACCACTCTTCTCTTTGCCT
TGGTGGGTGCTACTCCTAATGGTTCAATTTTTACTACTTTATATTTATATAATTCACTTCTCCAATTGTC
CCTCATATCTCCTCCTCCAGGTCTGAAGATCAGCGGCCGCTTGCTGTGCGGTGGTCTTACTTTTGTTTTG
CTCTTCCTCTATCTTGTCTAAAGCTTCCTTGGTGTCTTTTATCTCTATCCTTTGATGCACACAATAGAGG
GTTGCTACTGTATTATATAATGATCTAAGTTCTTCTGATCCTGTCTGAAGGGATGGTTGTAGCTGTCCCA
GTATTTGTCTACAGCCTTCTGATGTTTCTAACAGGCCAGGATTAACTGCGAATCGTTCTAGCTCCCTGCT
TGCCCATACTATATGTTTTAATTTATATTTTTTCTTTCCCCCTGGCCTTAACCGAATTTTTTCCCATCGC
GATCTAATTCTCCCCCGCTTAATACTGACGCTCTCGCACCCATCTCTCTCCTTCTAGCCTCCGCTAGTCA
AAATTTTTGGCGTACTCACCAGTCGCCGCCCCTCGCCTCTTGCCGTGCGCGCTTCAGCAAGCCGAGTCCT
GCGTCGAGAGAGCTCCTCTGGTTTCCCTTTCGCTTTCAAGTCCCTGTTCGGGCGCCACTGCTAGAGATTT
TCCACACTGACTAAAAGGGTCTGAGGGATCTCTAGTTACCAGAGTCACACAACAGACGGGCACACACTAC
TTGAAGCACTCAAGGCAAGCTTTATTGAGGCTTAAGCAGTGGGTTCCCTAGTTAGCCAGAGAGCTCCCAG
GCTCAGATCTGGTCTAACCAGAGAGACCCGTTTATGTATCGAGCTAGGCACTTAAATACAATATCTCTGC
AATGCGGCAATTCAGTGGTTCGTCCAATCCATGTCAGACCCGTCTGTTGCCTTCCTAATAAGGCACGATC
GTACCACCTTACTTCCACCAATCGGCATGCACGGTGCTTTTTCTCTCCTTGTAAGGCATGTTGCTAACTC
ATCGTTACCATGTTGCAAGACTACAAGAGTATTGCATAAGACTACATTAAGCTTGCAGCTCCAGCTTTTG
TTCCCTTTAGTGAGGGTTAATTGCGCGCTTGGCGTAATCATGGTCATAGCTGTTTCCTGTGTGAAATTGT
TATCCGCTCACAATTCCACACAACATACGAGCCGGAAGCATAAAGTGTAAAGCCTGGGGTGCCTAATGAG
TGAGCTAACTCACATTAATTGCGTTGCGCTCACTGCCCGCTTTCCAGTCGGGAAACCTGTCGTGCCAGCT
GCATTAATGAATCGGCCAACGCGCGGGGAGAGGCGGTTTGCGTATTGGGCGCTCTTCCGCTTCCTCGCTC
ACTGACTCGCTGCGCTCGGTCGTTCGGCTGCGGCGAGCGGTATCAGCTCACTCAAAGGCGGTAATACGGT
TATCCACAGAATCAGGGGATAACGCAGGAAAGAACATGTGAGCAAAAGGCCAGCAAAAGGCCAGGAACCG
TAAAAAGGCCGCGTTGCTGGCGTTTTTCCATAGGCTCCGCCCCCCTGACGAGCATCACAAAAATCGACGC
TCAAGTCAGAGGTGGCGAAACCCGACAGGACTATAAAGATACCAGGCGTTTCCCCCTGGAAGCTCCCTCG
TGCGCTCTCCTGTTCCGACCCTGCCGCTTACCGGATACCTGTCCGCCTTTCTCCCTTCGGGAAGCGTGGC
GCTTTCTCATAGCTCACGCTGTAGGTATCTCAGTTCGGTGTAGGTCGTTCGCTCCAAGCTGGGCTGTGTG
CACGAACCCCCCGTTCAGCCCGACCGCTGCGCCTTATCCGGTAACTATCGTCTTGAGTCCAACCCGGTAA
GACACGACTTATCGCCACTGGCAGCAGCCACTGGTAACAGGATTAGCAGAGCGAGGTATGTAGGCGGTGC
TACAGAGTTCTTGAAGTGGTGGCCTAACTACGGCTACACTAGAAGAACAGTATTTGGTATCTGCGCTCTG
CTGAAGCCAGTTACCTTCGGAAAAAGAGTTGGTAGCTCTTGATCCGGCAAACAAACCACCGCTGGTAGCG
GTGGTTTTTTTGTTTGCAAGCAGCAGATTACGCGCAGAAAAAAAGGATCTCAAGAAGATCCTTTGATCTT
TTCTACGGGGTCTGACGCTCAGTGGAACGAAAACTCACGTTAAGGGATTTTGGTCATGAGATTATCAAAA
AGGATCTTCACCTAGATCCTTTTAAATTAAAAATGAAGTTTTAAATCAATCTAAAGTATATATGAGTAAA
CTTGGTCTGACAGTTACCAATGCTTAATCAGTGAGGCACCTATCTCAGCGATCTGTCTATTTCGTTCATC
CATAGTTGCCTGACTCCCCGTCGTGTAGATAACTACGATACGGGAGGGCTTACCATCTGGCCCCAGTGCT
GCAATGATACCGCGAGACCCACGCTCACCGGCTCCAGATTTATCAGCAATAAACCAGCCAGCCGGAAGGG
CCGAGCGCAGAAGTGGTCCTGCAACTTTATCCGCCTCCATCCAGTCTATTAATTGTTGCCGGGAAGCTAG
AGTAAGTAGTTCGCCAGTTAATAGTTTGCGCAACGTTGTTGCCATTGCTACAGGCATCGTGGTGTCACGC
TCGTCGTTTGGTATGGCTTCATTCAGCTCCGGTTCCCAACGATCAAGGCGAGTTACATGATCCCCCATGT
TGTGCAAAAAAGCGGTTAGCTCCTTCGGTCCTCCGATCGTTGTCAGAAGTAAGTTGGCCGCAGTGTTATC
ACTCATGGTTATGGCAGCACTGCATAATTCTCTTACTGTCATGCCATCCGTAAGATGCTTTTCTGTGACT
GGTGAGTACTCAACCAAGTCATTCTGAGAATAGTGTATGCGGCGACCGAGTTGCTCTTGCCCGGCGTCAA
TACGGGATAATACCGCGCCACATAGCAGAACTTTAAAAGTGCTCATCATTGGAAAACGTTCTTCGGGGCG
AAAACTCTCAAGGATCTTACCGCTGTTGAGATCCAGTTCGATGTAACCCACTCGTGCACCCAACTGATCT
TCAGCATCTTTTACTTTCACCAGCGTTTCTGGGTGAGCAAAAACAGGAAGGCAAAATGCCGCAAAAAAGG
GAATAAGGGCGACACGGAAATGTTGAATACTCATACTCTTCCTTTTTCAATATTATTGAAGCATTTATCA
GGGTTATTGTCTCATGAGCGGATACATATTTGAAAGGCCTCCAAAAAAGCCTCCTCACTACTTCTGGAAT
AGCTCAGAGGCCGAGGCGGCCTCGGCCTCTGCATAAATAAAAAAAATTAGTCAGCCATGGGGCGGAGAAT
GGGCGGAACTGGGCGGAGTTAGGGGCGGGATGGGCGGAGTTAGGGGCGGGATAGCTAGAGCCAGACATGA
TAAGATACATTGATGAGTTTGGACAAACCACAACTAGAATGCAGTGAAAAAAATGCTTTATTTGTGAAAT
TTGTGATGCTATTGCTTTATTTGTAACCATTATAAGCTGCAATAAACAAGTTCCTCTCACTCTCTGATAT
TCATTTCTTTGCAAGTTATAAATACTGAATAATAAGATGACATGAACTACTACTGCTAGAGATTTTCCAC
ACTGACTAAAAGGGTCTGAGGGATCTCTAGTTACCAGAGTCACACAACAGACGGGCACACACTACTTGAA
GCACTCAAGGCAAGCTTTATTGAGGCTTAAGCAGTGGGTTCCCTAGTTAGCCAGAGAGCTCCCAGGCTCA
GATCTGGTCTAACCAGAGAGACCCAGTACAAGCAAAAAGCAGATCTTGTCTTCGTTGGGAGTGAATTAGC
CCTTCCAGTCCCCCCTTTTCTTTTAAAAAGTGGCTAAGATCTACAGCTGCCTTGTAAGTCATTGGTCTTA
AAGGTACCTCTAGTCCGGACGCCGAGGCGAAACAGGCGGGGAGGCGGCCCAAAGGGAGATCCGACTCGTC
TGAGGGCGAAGGCGAAGACGCGGAAGAGGCCGCAGAGCCGGCAGCAGGCCGCGGGAAGGAAGGTCCGCTG
GATTGAGGGCCGAAGGGACGTAGCAGAAGGACGTCCCGCGCAGAATCCAGGTGGCAACACAGGCGAGCAG
CCATGGAAAGGACGTCAGCTTCCCCGACAACACCACGGAATTGTCAGTGCCCAACAGCCGAGCCCCTGTC
CAGCAGCGGGCAAGGCAGGCGGCGATGAGTTCCGCCGTGGCAATAGGGAGGGGGAAAGCGAAAGTCCCGG
AAAGGAGCTGACAGGTGGTGGCAATGCCCCAACCAGTGGGGGTTGCGTCAGCAAACACAGTGCACACCAC
GCCACGTTGCCTGACAACGGGCCACAACTCCTCATAAAGAGACAGCAACCAGGATTTATACAAGGAGGAG
AAAATGAAAGCCATACGGGAAGCAATAGCATGATACAAAGGCATTAAAGCAGCGTATCCACATAGCGTAA
AAGGAGCAACATAGTTAAGAATACGATATCTTGGATCGATCCTCAATGCATTCAGAAGAACTCGTCAAGA
AGGCGATAGAAGGCGATGCGCTGCGAATCGGGAGCGGCGATACCGTAAAGCACGAGGAAGCGGTCAGCCC
ATTCGCCGCCAAGCTCTTCAGCAATATCACGGGTAGCCAACGCTATGTCCTGATAGCGGTCCGCCACACC
CAGCCGGCCACAGTCGATGAATCCAGAAAAGCGGCCATTTTCCACCATGATATTCGGCAAGCAGGCATCG
CCATGGGTCACGACGAGATCCTCGCCGTCGGGCATGCGCGCCTTGAGCCTGGCGAACAGTTCGGCTGGCG
CGAGCCCCTGATGCTCTTCGTCCAGATCATCCTGATCGACAAGACCGGCTTCCATCCGAGTACGTGCTCG
CTCGATGCGATGTTTCGCTTGGTGGTCGAATGGGCAGGTAGCCGGATCAAGCGTATGCAGCCGCCGCATT
GCATCAGCCATGATGGATACTTTCTCGGCAGGAGCAAGGTGAGATGACAGGAGATCCTGCCCCGGCACTT
CGCCCAATAGCAGCCAGTCCCTTCCCGCTTCAGTGACAACGTCGAGCACAGCTGCGCAAGGAACGCCCGT
CGTGGCCAGCCACGATAGCCGCGCTGCCTCGTCCTGCAGTTCATTCAGGGCACCGGACAGGTCGGTCTTG
ACAAAAAGAACCGGGCGCCCCTGCGCTGACAGCCGGAACACGGCGGCATCAGAGCAGCCGATTGTCTGTT
GTGCCCAGTCATAGCCGAATAGCCTCTCCACCCAAGCGGCCGGAGAACCTGCGTGCAATCCATCTTGTTC
AATCATTCTAGACATTGGACCAGGGTTTTCTTCAACATCACCACAAGTGAGGAGAGAACCTCTACCTTCT
CCGCTTCCTTCGAACCCGGGGAGCATGTCAAGGTCAAAATCGTCAAGAGCGTCAGCAGGCAGCATATCAA
GGTCAAAGTCGTCAAGGGCATCGGCTGGGAGCATGTCTAAGTCAAAATCGTCAAGGGCGTCGGTCGGCCC
GCCGCTTTCGCACTTTAGCTGTTTCTCCAGGCCACATATGATTAGTTCCAGGCCGAAAAGGAAGGCAGGT
TCGGCTCCCTGCCGGTCGAACAGCTCAATTGCTTGTCTCAGAAGTGGGGGCATAGAATCGGTGGTAGGTG
TCTCTCTTTCCTCTTTTGCTACTTGATGCTCCTGTTCCTCCAATACGCAGCCCAGTGTAAAGTGGCCCAC
GGCGGACAGAGCGTACAGTGCGTTCTCCAGGGAGAAGCCTTGCTGACACAGGAACGCGAGCTGATTTTCC
AGGGTTTCGTACTGTTTCTCTGTTGGGCGGGTGCCGAGATGCACTTTAGCCCCGTCGCGATGTGAGAGGA
GAGCACAGCGGTATGACTTGGCGTTGTTCCGCAGAAAGTCTTGCCATGACTCGCCTTCCAGGGGGCAGAA
GTGGGTATGATGCCTGTCCAGCATCTCGATTGGCAGGGCATCGAGCAGGGCCCGCTTGTTCTTCACGTGC
CAGTACAGGGTAGGCTGCTCAACTCCCAGCTTTTGAGCGAGTTTCCTTGTCGTCAGGCCTTCGATACCGA
CACCATTGAGTAATTCCAGAGCTCCGTTTATGACTTTGCTCTTGTCCAGTCTAGACATGGTGGCCGCGCG
CGGGTGAATTGCTGGGGAGAGAGGTCGGTGATTCGGTCAACGAGGGAGCCGACTGCCGACGTGCGCTCCG
GAGGCTTGCAGAATGCGGAACACCGCGCGGGCAGGAACAGGGCCCACACTACCGCCCCACACCCCGCCTC
CCGCACCGCCCCTTCCCGGCCGCTGCTCTCGGCGCGCCCTGCTGAGCAGCCGCTATTGGCCACAGCCCAT
CGCGGTCGGCGCGCTGCCATTGCTCCCTGGCGCTGTCCGTCTGCGAGGGTACTAGTGAGACGTGCGGCTT
CCGTTTGTCACGTCCGGCACGCCGCGAACCGCAAGGAACCTTCCCGACTTAGGGGCGGAGCAGGAAGCGT
CGCCGGGGGGCCCACAAGGGTAGCGGCGAAGATCCGGGTGACGCTGCGAACGGACGTGAAGAATGTGCGA
GACCCAGGGTCGGCGCCGCTGCGTTTCCCGGAACCACGCCCAGAGCAGCCGCGTCCCTGCGCAAACCCAG
GGCTGCCTTGGAAAAGGCGCAACCCCAACCCCGGATCCTGTACAACGCGTCTGCAGCCTAGGACCGGGGT
TTTCTTCCACGTCTCCTGCTTGCTTTAACAGAGAGAAGTTCGTGGCTCCGGAACCGGTTTCTTCACCGGC
ATCTGCATCCGGGGTCTTGAAGGCGTGCTGGTACTCCACGATGCCCAGCTCGGTGTTGCTGTGATCCTCC
TCCACGCGGCGGAAGGCGAACATGGGGCCCCCGTTCTGCAGGATGCTGGGGTGGATGGCGCTCTTGAAGT
GCATGTGGCTGTCCACCACGGAGCTGTAGTAGCCGCCGTCGCGCAGGCTGAAGGTGCGGGTGAAGCTGCC
ATCCAGATCGTTATCGCCCATGGGGTGCAGGTGCTCCACGGTGGCGTTGCTGCGGATGATCTTGTCGGTG
AAGATCACGCTGTCCTCGGGGAAGCCGGTGCCCATCACCTTGAAGTCGCCGATCACGCGGCCGGCCTCGT
AGCGGTAGCTGAAGCTCACGTGCAGCACGCCGCCGTCCTCGTACTTCTCGATGCGGGTGTTGGTGTAGCC
GCCGTTGTTGATGGCGTGCAGGAAGGGGTTCTCGTAGCCGCTGGGGTAGGTGCCGAAGTGGTAGAAGCCG
TAGCCCATCACGTGGCTCAGCAGGTAGGGGCTGAAGGTCAGGGCGCCTTTGGTGCTCTTCATCTTGTTGG
TCATGCGGCCCTGCTCGGGGGTGCCCTCTCCGCCGCCCACCAGCTCGAACTCCACGCCGTTCAGGGTGCC
GGTGATGCGGCACTCGATCTCCATGGCGGGCAGGCCGCTCTCGTCGCTCTCCATGGTGGCGAATTCGCTA
GCCAATTCTCCAGGCGATCTGACGGTTCA
Features (pLannotate 1.2.2; 27 found; start..end, strand, type, name):
    352..469     -  misc_feature   cPPT/CTS: central polypurine tract and central termination sequence of HIV-1
    510..534     -  CDS            Rev (fragment): human immunodeficiency virus 1 (HIV-1) Rev protein; rev; enhances nuclear export of unspliced and incompletely spliced viral mRNAs
    911..1144    -  misc_feature   RRE: The Rev response element (RRE) of HIV-1 allows for Rev-dependent mRNA export from the nucleus to the cytoplasm.
   1290..1653    -  CDS            HIV-1 gag (fragment): gag protein from human immunodeficiency virus 1; gag
   1637..1762    -  misc_feature   HIV-1 Ψ: packaging signal of human immunodeficiency virus type 1
   1809..1989    -  LTR            5' LTR (truncated): truncated 5' long terminal repeat (LTR) from HIV-1
   1990..2216    -  promoter       RSV promoter: Rous sarcoma virus enhancer/promoter
   2244..2262    -  promoter       T3 promoter: promoter for bacteriophage T3 RNA polymerase
   2307..2323    -  protein_bind   lac operator: The lac repressor binds to the lac operator to inhibit transcription in E. coli. This inhibition can be relieved by adding lactose or isopropyl-β-D-thiogalactopyranoside (IPTG). lac repressor encoded by lacI
   2331..2361    -  promoter       lac promoter: promoter for the E. coli lac operon
   2376..2397    -  protein_bind   CAP binding site: CAP binding activates transcription in the presence of cAMP. E. coli catabolite activator protein
   2410..2502    -  CDS            lacI (fragment): lac repressor; lacI; The lac repressor binds to the lac operator to inhibit transcription in E. coli. This inhibition can be relieved by adding lactose or isopropyl-β-D-thiogalactopyranoside (IPTG).
   2685..3273    -  rep_origin     ori: high-copy-number ColE1/pMB1/pBR322/pUC origin of replication
   3444..4304    -  CDS            AmpR: β-lactamase; bla; confers resistance to ampicillin, carbenicillin, and related antibiotics
   4305..4368    -  promoter       AmpR promoter: bla
   4376..4511    -  rep_origin     SV40 ori: SV40 origin of replication
   4551..4672    -  polyA_signal   SV40 poly(A) signal: SV40 polyadenylation signal
   4744..4977    -  LTR            3' LTR (ΔU3): self-inactivating 3' long terminal repeat (LTR) from HIV-1
   4979..5050    -  CDS            nef (fragment): NEF_HV1Z2 - Experimental evidence at protein level: Swiss-Prot protein existence level 1. Extracellular Nef protein targets CD4(+) T-lymphocytes for apoptosis by interacting with CXCR4 surface receptors. From Human immunodeficiency virus type 1 group M subtype D (isolate Z2/CDC-Z34) (HIV-1).
   5076..5624    -  misc_feature   WPRE (fragment): woodchuck hepatitis virus posttranscriptional regulatory element
   5655..6446    -  CDS            neo: KKA2_KLEPN - Also known as kan, nptII. Experimental evidence at protein level: Swiss-Prot protein existence level 1. Resistance to kanamycin, neomycin, paromomycin, ribostamycin, butirosin and gentamicin B. From Klebsiella pneumoniae.
   6531..6641    -  CDS            VP48: 3 tandem repeats of the minimal activation domain of herpes simplex virus VP16 (Cheng et al., 2013)
   6571..7268    -  CDS            rtTA3 (fragment): reverse tetracycline transactivator 3 activates expression from Tet-responsive promoters in the presence of doxycycline
   7292..7802    -  promoter       hPGK promoter: human phosphoglycerate kinase 1 promoter
   7830..7886    -  CDS            P2A: 2A peptide from porcine teschovirus-1 polyprotein Eukaryotic ribosomes fail to insert a peptide bond between the Gly and Pro residues, yielding separate polypeptides.
   7899..8594    -  CDS            TurboGFP: TurboGFP is a basic (constitutively fluorescent) green fluorescent protein published in 2006, derived from Pontellina plumata. It is reported to be a rapidly-maturing dimer with moderate acid sensitivity.
   8623..298     -  promoter       tight TRE promoter (across the origin): Tet-responsive promoter PTight, consisting of seven tet operator sequences followed by the minimal CMV promoter
