[The description below was written by a language model from this plasmid's Addgene catalogue record and pLannotate feature annotations shown in this document.]
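Description:
pCW57-GFP-P2A-MCS (Neo) is an empty-backbone, all-in-one doxycycline-inducible lentiviral vector built on pCW57.1. It was derived from pCW57-MCS1-2A-MCS2 (Neo) by inserting TurboGFP into the first cloning site. It is a third-generation-style, self-inactivating HIV-1 transfer plasmid. An RSV promoter fused to a truncated 5' LTR drives genomic RNA production in packaging cells, followed by the Ψ packaging signal with a gag fragment, the RRE for Rev-dependent nuclear export, and the cPPT/CTS. A WPRE fragment and a ΔU3 3' LTR lie at the far end, followed by an SV40 poly(A) signal and SV40 ori outside the provirus. In bacteria the plasmid replicates from a high-copy ColE1/pUC-type origin and is selected with ampicillin.

The payload consists of two expression units. A tight TRE promoter (seven tet operators plus a minimal CMV promoter) drives TurboGFP followed by a P2A peptide, downstream of which sits the remaining multiple cloning site. A gene cloned there by restriction digestion, in frame with the P2A, is co-translated with TurboGFP and released as a separate polypeptide by ribosomal skipping, so green fluorescence reports induced expression. Downstream, a constitutive human PGK promoter drives the reverse tetracycline transactivator (annotated as an rtTA3 fragment with a VP16-derived activation domain), followed by the neomycin phosphotransferase gene. The feature table does not annotate the element linking these two coding sequences. The transactivator activates the TRE only when doxycycline is present, and neo allows G418 selection of transduced cells. The vector is intended for making stable mammalian cell lines with inducible, fluorescence-trackable expression of a single gene of interest.
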