Addgene plasmid #89181: pCW57-GFP-P2A-MCS (Neo)
Purpose: (Empty Backbone) All-in-one doxycycline inducible lentiviral vector for expression of one gene in combination with turbo GFP using the P2A self-cleaving peptide.
Depositing lab: Adam Karpf. Depositing organization: University of Nebraska Medical Center. Publication: Co-regulation and function of FOXM1/RHNO1 bidirectional genes in cancer. Barger CJ, Chee L, Albahrani M, Munoz-Trujillo C, Boghean L, Branick C, Odunsi K, Drapkin R, Zou L, Karpf AR. Elife. 2021 Apr 23;10. pii: 55070. doi: 10.7554/eLife.55070. PubMed 33890574.
Backbone
  Vector backbone: pCW57.1
  Backbone manufacturer: Broad Insitute
  Backbone size (bp): 8639
  Modifications to backbone: pCW57-MCS1-2A-MCS2 (Neo) was modified by the insertion of Turbo GFP into MCS1.
  Vector type: Mammalian Expression, Lentiviral ; Doxycycline inducible; P2A Self Cleaving Peptide
  Promoter: TRE
  Selectable markers: Neomycin (select with G418) ; Turbo GFP
Growth in bacteria
  Bacterial resistance: Ampicillin, 100 μg/mL
  Growth temperature: 37°C
  Growth strain: NEB Stable
  Copy number: Unknown
Gene/Insert
  Cloning method: Restriction Enzyme
  Sequencing primers: 5′ pCW57.MCS_Seq_F CGTATGTCGAGGTAGGCGTG
Terms and licenses: Academic/Nonprofit Terms; Industry Terms: Not Available to Industry
How to cite: pCW57-GFP-P2A-MCS (Neo) was a gift from Adam Karpf (Addgene plasmid # 89181 ; http://n2t.net/addgene:89181 ; RRID:Addgene_89181)
