>Addgene plasmid #89181 | pCW57-GFP-P2A-MCS (Neo) | depositor partial sequence | sequence record 172815 | pCW57.MCS-F   CGTATGTCGAGGTAGGCGTG
TRRCWWWTAGCAGAGCTCGTTTAGTGACCGTCAGATCGCCTGGAGAATTGGCTAGCGAATTCGCCACCAT
GGAGAGCGACGAGAGCGGCCTGCCCGCCATGGAGATCGAGTGCCGCATCACCGGCACCCTGAACGGCGTG
GAGTTCGAGCTGGTGGGCGGCGGAGAGGGCACCCCCGAGCAGGGCCGCATGACCAACAAGATGAAGAGCA
CCAAAGGCGCCCTGACCTTCAGCCCCTACCTGCTGAGCCACGTGATGGGCTACGGCTTCTACCACTTCGG
CACCTACCCCAGCGGCTACGAGAACCCCTTCCTGCACGCCATCAACAACGGCGGCTACACCAACACCCGC
ATCGAGAAGTACGAGGACGGCGGCGTGCTGCACGTGAGCTTCAGCTACCGCTACGAGGCCGGCCGCGTGA
TCGGCGACTTCAAGGTGATGGGCACCGGCTTCCCCGAGGACAGCGTGATCTTCACCGACAAGATCATCCG
CAGCAACGCCACCGTGGAGCACCTGCACCCCATGGGCGATAACGATCTGGATGGCAGCTTCACCCGCACC
TTCAGCCTGCGCGACGGCGGCTACTACAGCTCCGTGGTGGACAGCCACATGCACTTCAAGAGCGCCATCC
ACCCCAGCATCCTGCAGAACGGGGGCCCCATGTTCGCCTTCCGCCGCGTGGAGGAGGATCACAGCAACAC
CGAGCTGGGCATCGTGGAGTACCAGCACGCCTTCAAGACCCCGGATGCAGATGCCGGTGAAGAAACCGGT
TCCGGAGCCACGAACTTCTCTCTGTTAAAGCAGCAGAGACGTGGAGAAACCCGGTCCTAGCTGCAGACGC
GTGTAMGATCGGGGGGTTGGGTGCGCTTTCAGCAGCCTGGTTTGCGCAGGACGCGCTGCYYTGGGCGKGG
TT
