>Addgene plasmid #89181 | pCW57-GFP-P2A-MCS (Neo) | depositor partial sequence | sequence record 172816 | >Turbo-GFP-F     TGCTGCACGTGAGCTTCAG
CRRCCGGCGCGTGACGGCGACTTCAGGTGATGGGCACCGGCTTCCCCGAGGACAGCGTGATCTTCACCGA
CAAGATCATCCGCAGCAACGCCACCGTGGAGCACCTGCACCCCATGGGCGATAACGATCTGGATGGCAGC
TTCACCCGCACCTTCAGCCTGCGCGACGGCGGCTACTACAGCTCCGTGGTGGACAGCCACATGCACTTCA
AGAGCGCCATCCACCCCAGCATCCTGCAGAACGGGGGCCCCATGTTCGCCTTCCGCCGCGTGGAGGAGGA
TCACAGCAACACCGAGCTGGGCATCGTGGAGTACCAGCACGCCTTCAAGACCCCGGATGCAGATGCCGGT
GAAGAAACCGGTTCCGGAGCCACGAACTTCTCTCTGTTAAAGCAAGCAGGAGACGTGGAAGAAAACCCCG
GTCCTAGGCTGCAGACGCGTTGTACAGGATCCGGGGTTGGGGTTGCGCCTTTTCCAAGGCAGCCCTGGGT
TTGCGCAGGGACGCGGCTGCTCTGGGCGTGGTTCCGGGAAACGCAGCGGCGCCGACCCTGGGTCTCGCAC
ATTCTTCACGTCCGTTCGCAGCGTCACCCGGATCTTCGCCGCTACCCTTGTGGGCCCCCCGGCGACGCTT
CCTGCTCCGCCCCTAAGTCGGGAAGGTTCCTTGCGGTTCGCGGCGTGCCGGACGTGACAAACGGAAGCCG
CACGTCTCACTAGTACCCTCGCAGACGGACAGCGCCAGGGAGCAATGGCAGCGCGCCGACCGCGATGGGC
TGTGGCCAATAGCGGCTGCTCAGCAGGCGCGCCGAGAGCAGCGGCCGGAAGGGCGTGCGGAGCGGTGTGG
GGGSSGSSSWWWWGTGKGGGCCCYKKGTTCCYKSCCCGSSSGGKKGTTCCSSMWTTYTGSMAGCCTCCSG
RAGSSCMSKTCGGCARWYCGGCTTCATG
